>Addgene plasmid #214896 | SPLICSFAST-LDh-MT-P2A | addgene full sequence | sequence record 423482 | Addgene NGS Result
GACGGATCGGGAGATCTCCCGATCCCCTATGGTGCACTCTCAGTACAATCTGCTCTGATGCCGCATAGTT
AAGCCAGTATCTGCTCCCTGCTTGTGTGTTGGAGGTCGCTGAGTAGTGCGCGAGCAAAATTTAAGCTACA
ACAAGGCAAGGCTTGACCGACAATTGCATGAAGAATCTGCTTAGGGTTAGGCGTTTTGCGCTGCTTCGCG
ATGTACGGGCCAGATATACGCGTTGACATTGATTATTGACTAGTTATTAATAGTAATCAATTACGGGGTC
ATTAGTTCATAGCCCATATATGGAGTTCCGCGTTACATAACTTACGGTAAATGGCCCGCCTGGCTGACCG
CCCAACGACCCCCGCCCATTGACGTCAATAATGACGTATGTTCCCATAGTAACGCCAATAGGGACTTTCC
ATTGACGTCAATGGGTGGAGTATTTACGGTAAACTGCCCACTTGGCAGTACATCAAGTGTATCATATGCC
AAGTACGCCCCCTATTGACGTCAATGACGGTAAATGGCCCGCCTGGCATTATGCCCAGTACATGACCTTA
TGGGACTTTCCTACTTGGCAGTACATCTACGTATTAGTCATCGCTATTACCATGGTGATGCGGTTTTGGC
AGTACATCAATGGGCGTGGATAGCGGTTTGACTCACGGGGATTTCCAAGTCTCCACCCCATTGACGTCAA
TGGGAGTTTGTTTTGGCACCAAAATCAACGGGACTTTCCAAAATGTCGTAACAACTCCGCCCCATTGACG
CAAATGGGCGGTAGGCGTGTACGGTGGGAGGTCTATATAAGCAGAGCTCTCTGGCTAACTAGAGAACCCA
CTGCTTACTGGCTTATCGAAATTAATACGACTCACTATAGGGAGACCCAAGCTGGCTAGCGCCACCATGG
GAGATAGCTACTGGGTGTTCGTGAAGCGGGAATTTGGCGGCGATGGTGGCAGCGGCGGCGGCGATATCAG
CAAGCTGATGGACGTTCTGGTGCCCCTGCTCCAGCTCCTGGTCCTGCTGCTGACACTGCCTCTGCACCTG
CTGGCCCTGCTGGGCTGCTGGCAGCCTCTTTTTGAGGCCATTGGCAAAATCTTCAGCAACATCAGAATCT
CTACCCAGAAAGAGATCCTGAAGGAGCTGGCATGCGGCTCTGGCGCCACAAACTTCTCCCTGCTGAAACA
GGCCGGAGACGTGGAAGAGAATCCTGGACCAAGAAGCATGGAACAGAAGCTGATCTCTGAGGAAGATCTG
GAATTCGCCGCTATGGTGGGCAGGAACTCCGCCATCGCCGCTGGCGTGTGTGGCGCTCTGTTCATCGGCT
ACTGCATCTATTTCGACAGAAAGAGACGGAGCGACCCCAACAGCGGCGGCGGAGGCTCTGGCGGCGGAGG
CAGCATGGAACACGTGGCCTTCGGTAGCGAGGACATCGAGAACACCCTGGCCAAGATGGACGACGGCCAG
CTGGATGGACTGGCTTTTGGAGCCATCCAGCTGGACGGCGACGGCAACATCCTGCAGTACAACGCCGCCG
AGGGCGACATCACAGGCAGAGATCCTAAGCAAGTGATCGGCAAGAACTTCTTCAAGGACGTGGCCCCTGG
CACCGACAGCCCTGAGTTCTACGGCAAGTTCAAAGAGGGAGTGGCCAGCGGCAATCTGAACACCATGTTC
GAGTGGATGATCCCCACCTCCCGGGGCCCAACCAAGGTGAAGGTGCACATGAAGAAGGCCCTGAGCTGAC
TCGAGTCTAGAGGGCCCGTTTAAACCCGCTGATCAGCCTCGACTGTGCCTTCTAGTTGCCAGCCATCTGT
TGTTTGCCCCTCCCCCGTGCCTTCCTTGACCCTGGAAGGTGCCACTCCCACTGTCCTTTCCTAATAAAAT
GAGGAAATTGCATCGCATTGTCTGAGTAGGTGTCATTCTATTCTGGGGGGTGGGGTGGGGCAGGACAGCA
AGGGGGAGGATTGGGAAGACAATAGCAGGCATGCTGGGGATGCGGTGGGCTCTATGGCTTCTGAGGCGGA
AAGAACCAGCTGGGGCTCTAGGGGGTATCCCC
[124 nt withheld, positions 2063-2186]
C
[91 nt withheld, positions 2188-2278]
A
[49 nt withheld, positions 2280-2328]
CCTTTGACGTTGGAGTCCACGTTCTTT
[37 nt withheld, positions 2356-2392]
ACCCTATCTCGGTCTATTCTTTTGATTTATAAGGGATTTTGCCGATTTCGGCCTATTGGTTAAAAAATGA
GCTGATTTAACAAAAATTTAACGCGAATTAATTCTGTGGAATGTGTGTCAGTTAGGGTGTGGAAAGTCCC
CAGGCTCCCCAGCAGGCAGAAGTATGCAAAGCATGCATCTCAATTAGTCAGCAACCAGGTGTGGAAAGTC
CCCAGGCTCCCCAGCAGGCAGAAGTATGCAAAGCATGCATCTCAATTAGTCAGCAACCATAGTCCCGCCC
CTAACTCCGCCCATCCCGCCCCTAACTCCGCCCAGTTCCGCCCATTCTCCGCCCCATGGCTGACTAATTT
TTTTTATTTATGCAGAGGCCGAGGCCGCCTCTGCCTCTGAGCTATTCCAGAAGTAGTGAGGAGGCTTTTT
TGGAGGCCTAGGCTTTTGCAAAAAGCTCCCGGGAGCTTGTATATCCATTTTCGGATCTGATCAAGAGACA
GGATGAGGATCGTTTCGCATGATTGAACAAGATGGATTGCACGCAGGTTCTCCGGCCGCTTGGGTGGAGA
GGCTATTCGGCTATGACTGGGCACAACAGACAATCGGCTGCTCTGATGCCGCCGTGTTCCGGCTGTCAGC
GCAGGGGCGCCCGGTTCTTTTTGTCAAGACCGACCTGTCCGGTGCCCTGAATGAACTGCAGGACGAGGCA
GCGCGGCTATCGTGGCTGGCCACGACGGGCGTTCCTTGCGCAGCTGTGCTCGACGTTGTCACTGAAGCGG
GAAGGGACTGGCTGCTATTGGGCGAAGTGCCGGGGCAGGATCTCCTGTCATCTCACCTTGCTCCTGCCGA
GAAAGTATCCATCATGGCTGATGCAATGCGGCGGCTGCATACGCTTGATCCGGCTACCTGCCCATTCGAC
CACCAAGCGAAACATCGCATCGAGCGAGCACGTACTCGGATGGAAGCCGGTCTTGTCGATCAGGATGATC
TGGACGAAGAGCATCAGGGGCTCGCGCCAGCCGAACTGTTCGCCAGGCTCAAGGCGCGCATGCCCGACGG
CGAGGATCTCGTCGTGACCCATGGCGATGCCTGCTTGCCGAATATCATGGTGGAAAATGGCCGCTTTTCT
GGATTCATCGACTGTGGCCGGCTGGGTGTGGCGGACCGCTATCAGGACATAGCGTTGGCTACCCGTGATA
TTGCTGAAGAGCTTGGCGGCGAATGGGCTGACCGCTTCCTCGTGCTTTACGGTATCGCCGCTCCCGATTC
GCAGCGCATCGCCTTCTATCGCCTTCTTGACGAGTTCTTCTGAGCGGGACTCTGGGGTTCGAAATGACCG
ACCAAGCGACGCCCAACCTGCCATCACGAGATTTCGATTCCACCGCCGCCTTCTATGAAAGGTTGGGCTT
CGGAATCGTTTTCCGGGACGCCGGCTGGATGATCCTCCAGCGCGGGGATCTCATGCTGGAGTTCTTCGCC
CACCCCAACTTGTTTATTGCAGCTTATAATGGTTACAAATAAAGCAATAGCATCACAAATTTCACAAATA
AAGCATTTTTTTCACTGCATTCTAGTTGTGGTTTGTCCAAACTCATCAATGTATCTTATCATGTCTGTAT
ACCGTCGACCTCTAGCTAGAGCTTGGCGTAATCATGGTCATAGCTGTTTCCTGTGTGAAATTGTTATCCG
CTCACAATTCCACACAACATACGAGCCGGAAGCATAAAGTGTAAAGCCTGGGGTGCCTAATGAGTGAGCT
AACTCACATTAATTGCGTTGCGCTCACTGCCCGCTTTCCAGTCGGGAAACCTGTCGTGCCAGCTGCATTA
ATGAATCGGCCAACGCGCGGGGAGAGGCGGTTTGCGTATTGGGCGCTCTTCCGCTTCCTCGCTCACTGAC
TCGCTGCGCTCGGTCGTTCGGCTGCGGCGAGCGGTATCAGCTCACTCAAAGGCGGTAATACGGTTATCCA
CAGAATCAGGGGATAACGCAGGAAAGAACATGTGAGCAAAAGGCCAGCAAAAGGCCAGGAACCGTAAAAA
GGCCGCGTTGCTGGCGTTTTTCCATAGGCTCCGCCCCCCTGACGAGCATCACAAAAATCGACGCTCAAGT
CAGAGGTGGCGAAACCCGACAGGACTATAAAGATACCAGGCGTTTCCCCCTGGAAGCTCCCTCGTGCGCT
CTCCTGTTCCGACCCTGCCGCTTACCGGATACCTGTCCGCCTTTCTCCCTTCGGGAAGCGTGGCGCTTTC
TCATAGCTCACGCTGTAGGTATCTCAGTTCGGTGTAGGTCGTTCGCTCCAAGCTGGGCTGTGTGCACGAA
CCCCCCGTTCAGCCCGACCGCTGCGCCTTATCCGGTAACTATCGTCTTGAGTCCAACCCGGTAAGACACG
ACTTATCGCCACTGGCAGCAGCCACTGGTAACAGGATTAGCAGAGCGAGGTATGTAGGCGGTGCTACAGA
GTTCTTGAAGTGGTGGCCTAACTACGGCTACACTAGAAGAACAGTATTTGGTATCTGCGCTCTGCTGAAG
CCAGTTACCTTCGGAAAAAGAGTTGGTAGCTCTTGATCCGGCAAACAAACCACCGCTGGTAGCGGTGGTT
TTTTTGTTTGCAAGCAGCAGATTACGCGCAGAAAAAAAGGATCTCAAGAAGATCCTTTGATCTTTTCTAC
GGGGTCTGACGCTCAGTGGAACGAAAACTCACGTTAAGGGATTTTGGTCATGAGATTATCAAAAAGGATC
TTCACCTAGATCCTTTTAAATTAAAAATGAAGTTTTAAATCAATCTAAAGTATATATGAGTAAACTTGGT
CTGACAGTTACCAATGCTTAATCAGTGAGGCACCTATCTCAGCGATCTGTCTATTTCGTTCATCCATAGT
TGCCTGACTCCCCGTCGTGTAGATAACTACGATACGGGAGGGCTTACCATCTGGCCCCAGTGCTGCAATG
ATACCGCGAGACCCACGCTCACCGGCTCCAGATTTATCAGCAATAAACCAGCCAGCCGGAAGGGCCGAGC
GCAGAAGTGGTCCTGCAACTTTATCCGCCTCCATCCAGTCTATTAATTGTTGCCGGGAAGCTAGAGTAAG
TAGTTCGCCAGTTAATAGTTTGCGCAACGTTGTTGCCATTGCTACAGGCATCGTGGTGTCACGCTCGTCG
TTTGGTATGGCTTCATTCAGCTCCGGTTCCCAACGATCAAGGCGAGTTACATGATCCCCCATGTTGTGCA
AAAAAGCGGTTAGCTCCTTCGGTCCTCCGATCGTTGTCAGAAGTAAGTTGGCCGCAGTGTTATCACTCAT
GGTTATGGCAGCACTGCATAATTCTCTTACTGTCATGCCATCCGTAAGATGCTTTTCTGTGACTGGTGAG
TACTCAACCAAGTCATTCTGAGAATAGTGTATGCGGCGACCGAGTTGCTCTTGCCCGGCGTCAATACGGG
ATAATACCGCGCCACATAGCAGAACTTTAAAAGTGCTCATCATTGGAAAACGTTCTTCGGGGCGAAAACT
CTCAAGGATCTTACCGCTGTTGAGATCCAGTTCGATGTAACCCACTCGTGCACCCAACTGATCTTCAGCA
TCTTTTACTTTCACCAGCGTTTCTGGGTGAGCAAAAACAGGAAGGCAAAATGCCGCAAAAAAGGGAATAA
GGGCGACACGGAAATGTTGAATACTCATACTCTTCCTTTTTCAATATTATTGAAGCATTTATCAGGGTTA
TTGTCTCATGAGCGGATACATATTTGAATGTATTTAGAAAAATAAACAAATAGGGGTTCCGCGCACATTT
CCCCGAAAAGTGCCACCTGACGTC
Features (pLannotate 1.2.2; 23 found; start..end, strand, type, name):
     28..80      -  misc_feature   bom (fragment): basis of mobility region from pBR322
    235..614     +  enhancer       CMV enhancer: human cytomegalovirus immediate early enhancer
    615..818     +  promoter       CMV promoter: human cytomegalovirus (CMV) immediate early promoter
    814..847     +  LTR            5' LTR (truncated) (fragment): truncated 5' long terminal repeat (LTR) from HIV-1
    863..881     +  promoter       T7 promoter: promoter for bacteriophage T7 RNA polymerase
    988..1176    +  CDS            Mettl7b (fragment): MET7B_RAT - Experimental evidence at protein level: Swiss-Prot protein existence level 1. Probable methyltransferase. From Rattus norvegicus (Rat).
   1229..1260    +  CDS            3xMyc (fragment): 3 tandem Myc epitope tags
   1273..1371    +  CDS            TOMM20 (fragment): TOM20_HUMAN - Also known as KIAA0016. Experimental evidence at protein level: Swiss-Prot protein existence level 1. Central component of the receptor complex responsible for the recognition and translocation of cytosolically synthesized mitochondrial preproteins. Together with TOM22 functions as the transit peptide receptor at the surface of the mitochondrion outer membrane and facilitates the movement of preproteins into the TOM40 translocation pore (By similarity). Required for the translocation across the mitochondrial outer membrane of cytochrome P450 monooxygenases. From Homo sapiens (Hum
   1405..1746    +  CDS            pyp (fragment): PYP_HALHA - Experimental evidence at protein level: Swiss-Prot protein existence level 1. Photoactive blue light protein. Probably functions as a photoreceptor for a negative phototaxis response. From Halorhodospira halophila (Ectothiorhodospira halophila).
   1793..2017    +  polyA_signal   bGH poly(A) signal: bovine growth hormone polyadenylation signal
   2021..2042    +  promoter       SV40 promoter (fragment): SV40 enhancer and early promoter
   2063..2491    +  rep_origin     f1 ori (sequence partly withheld): f1 bacteriophage origin of replication; arrow indicates direction of (+) strand synthesis
   2505..2834    +  promoter       SV40 promoter: SV40 enhancer and early promoter
   2901..3692    +  CDS            neo: KKA2_KLEPN - Also known as kan, nptII. Experimental evidence at protein level: Swiss-Prot protein existence level 1. Resistance to kanamycin, neomycin, paromomycin, ribostamycin, butirosin and gentamicin B. From Klebsiella pneumoniae.
   3716..3874    +  CDS            ble (fragment): BLE_KLEPN - Experimental evidence at protein level: Swiss-Prot protein existence level 1. Binding protein with a strong affinity to the bleomycin family of antibiotics. Binds to CL990; an antimitotic-antibiotic compound. From Klebsiella pneumoniae.
   3869..3990    +  polyA_signal   SV40 poly(A) signal: SV40 polyadenylation signal
   4063..4079    -  protein_bind   lac operator: The lac repressor binds to the lac operator to inhibit transcription in E. coli. This inhibition can be relieved by adding lactose or isopropyl-β-D-thiogalactopyranoside (IPTG). lac repressor encoded by lacI
   4087..4117    -  promoter       lac promoter: promoter for the E. coli lac operon
   4132..4153    -  protein_bind   CAP binding site: CAP binding activates transcription in the presence of cAMP. E. coli catabolite activator protein
   4166..4258    -  CDS            lacI (fragment): lac repressor; lacI; The lac repressor binds to the lac operator to inhibit transcription in E. coli. This inhibition can be relieved by adding lactose or isopropyl-β-D-thiogalactopyranoside (IPTG).
   4441..5029    -  rep_origin     ori: high-copy-number ColE1/pMB1/pBR322/pUC origin of replication
   5200..6060    -  CDS            AmpR: β-lactamase; bla; confers resistance to ampicillin, carbenicillin, and related antibiotics
   6061..6165    -  promoter       AmpR promoter: bla
