[The description below was written by a language model from this plasmid's Addgene catalogue record and pLannotate feature annotations shown in this document.]
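Description:
SPLICSFAST-LDh-MT-P2A is a mammalian expression plasmid built on the pcDNA3.1+ backbone. It delivers a two-part split-FAST reporter for detecting short-range contact sites between lipid droplets (LD) and mitochondria (MT). It replicates in E. coli at high copy from a ColE1/pUC-type origin under ampicillin selection (AmpR with its own bla promoter) and also carries an f1 origin. For mammalian cells, an SV40 early promoter drives the neo gene, followed by an SV40 poly(A) signal, which allows G418 selection of stable transfectants.

The 861 bp insert lies between the CMV immediate early enhancer/promoter and the bGH polyadenylation signal, with a T7 promoter just upstream. The annotation detects a fragment resembling methyltransferase-like protein 7B (matched to the rat entry), which presumably provides the lipid droplet targeting. This is followed by a short match to a Myc epitope, although the catalogue lists no tag. Next come an N-terminal fragment of human TOMM20, an outer mitochondrial membrane anchor, and a fragment of photoactive yellow protein (PYP), the scaffold from which FAST is derived. The P2A element and the small complementary FAST fragment are not annotated, but the name and stated purpose point to a single transcript in which a P2A ribosome-skipping peptide separates the two targeted halves, giving equimolar amounts.

In this design, the two split-FAST fragments sit on opposing organelle surfaces. They should reassemble into a fluorogen-binding reporter only where the membranes come close enough, so fluorescence marks LD–mitochondria contacts in transfected cells. Other hits, such as the short HIV-1 LTR, ble and lacI fragments, are probably incidental backbone matches.
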