Addgene plasmid #214896: SPLICSFAST-LDh-MT-P2A
Purpose: Expresses equimolar Lipid Droplet- and Mitochondria- targeted split-FAST fragments for Short-range LD-MT Contact sites
Depositing lab: Tito Calì.
Backbone
  Vector backbone: pcDNA3.1+
  Vector type: Mammalian Expression, Bacterial Expression
  Selectable markers: Neomycin (select with G418)
Growth in bacteria
  Bacterial resistance: Ampicillin, 100 μg/mL
  Growth temperature: 37°C
  Growth strain: DH5alpha
  Copy number: High Copy
Gene/Insert
  Gene/Insert name: SPLICSFAST-LDh-MT-P2A
  Species: H. sapiens (human)
  Insert size (bp): 861
  Tag / fusion protein: none
Terms and licenses: Academic/Nonprofit Terms; Industry Terms: Not Available to Industry
How to cite: SPLICSFAST-LDh-MT-P2A was a gift from Tito Calì (Addgene plasmid # 214896 ; http://n2t.net/addgene:214896 ; RRID:Addgene_214896)
